Addgene plasmid #146083: pCIneo-lambdaN-HA-HsAGO1_C
Purpose: Mammalian Expression of HsAGO1
Depositing lab: Elisa Izaurralde. Depositing organization: Max Planck Institute for Developmental Biology. Publication: The C-terminal domains of human TNRC6A, TNRC6B, and TNRC6C silence bound transcripts independently of Argonaute proteins. Lazzaretti D, Tournier I, Izaurralde E. RNA. 2009 Jun . 15(6):1059-66. 10.1261/rna.1606309 PubMed 19383768.
Backbone
  Vector backbone: pCI-neo
  Vector type: Mammalian Expression
Growth in bacteria
  Bacterial resistance: Ampicillin, 100 μg/mL
  Growth temperature: 37°C
  Growth strain: DH5alpha
  Copy number: High Copy
Gene/Insert
  Gene/Insert name: HsAGO1
  Species: H. sapiens (human)
  Entrez Gene: AGO1 (a.k.a. EIF2C, EIF2C1, GERP95, NEDLBAS, Q99, hAgo1)
  Cloning method: Unknown
Terms and licenses: Academic/Nonprofit Terms; Industry Terms: Not Available to Industry
Depositor comments: ORF extracted from NCBI: NM_012199.2. Plasmids from this collection were made available to the research community and donated after the lab closed. Please note that the sequence provided by the depositing laboratory may be theoretical/predicted or based on Sanger sequencing results. There may be discrepancies between sequencing results obtained by Addgene and the depositor sequence. If an Addgene verified sequence is not available, please contact before placing your order to request that our lab fully sequence the plasmid.
How to cite: pCIneo-lambdaN-HA-HsAGO1_C was a gift from Elisa Izaurralde (Addgene plasmid # 146083 ; http://n2t.net/addgene:146083 ; RRID:Addgene_146083)
