[The description below was written by a language model from this plasmid's Addgene catalogue record and pLannotate feature annotations shown in this document.]
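Description:
pCIneo-lambdaN-HA-HsAGO1_C is a mammalian expression plasmid of about 9.6 kb built on the pCI-neo backbone. It encodes human Argonaute 1 (AGO1, also known as EIF2C1) fused at its N-terminus to a lambda N peptide and an HA epitope. In bacteria it is maintained at high copy through a ColE1/pUC-type origin and selected with ampicillin via the β-lactamase gene. An f1 origin is also present for single-stranded DNA production. For mammalian cells, the backbone carries a neomycin phosphotransferase cassette driven by the SV40 enhancer/early promoter and ended by a synthetic poly(A) signal, which would allow G418 selection of stable transfectants.

The expression cassette uses the human CMV immediate-early enhancer and promoter followed by a chimeric β-globin/immunoglobulin intron, which generally improves mRNA processing and expression. A T7 promoter lies just upstream of the coding region and could support in vitro transcription. The open reading frame begins with a short fragment of the bacteriophage lambda N antitermination protein. It continues with a short HA tag, annotated as a fragment of a 3xHA element, and then the AGO1 coding sequence, which the depositor states was taken from an NCBI reference transcript. An SV40 poly(A) signal is annotated downstream, although roughly 1.4 kb between the end of the AGO1 CDS and this signal is unannotated, and the record does not explain the "_C" suffix in the name.

The lambda N peptide binds BoxB RNA hairpins, so fusions of this type are typically used in tethering assays that recruit a protein to a BoxB-containing reporter mRNA to test its effect on expression. This fits the associated study on silencing of bound transcripts, and the HA tag allows detection or immunoprecipitation of the fusion.
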