Features (pLannotate 1.2.2; 21 found; start..end, strand, type, name):
    140..517     +  enhancer       CMV enhancer: human cytomegalovirus immediate early enhancer
    518..729     +  promoter       CMV promoter: human cytomegalovirus (CMV) immediate early promoter
    890..1022    +  intron         chimeric intron: chimera between introns from human β-globin and immunoglobulin heavy chain genes
   1067..1085    +  promoter       T7 promoter: promoter for bacteriophage T7 RNA polymerase
   1095..1169    +  CDS            N (fragment): REGN_LAMBD - Experimental evidence at protein level: Swiss-Prot protein existence level 1. Plays a role as a transcriptional antitermination factor that allows the virus to initiate its lytic phase. Activates expression of the delayed viral early genes by modifying host RNA polymerase (RNAP) into a form that is resistant to termination signals. This antitermination function requires the host NusA protein which serves to stabilize the interaction between antitermination protein N and host RNA polymerase. From Escherichia phage lambda (Bacteriophage lambda).
   1197..1224    +  CDS            3xHA (fragment): three tandem HA epitope tags
   1251..3821    +  CDS            AGO1: AGO1_HUMAN - Also known as EIF2C1. Experimental evidence at protein level: Swiss-Prot protein existence level 1. Required for RNA-mediated gene silencing (RNAi). Binds to short RNAs such as microRNAs (miRNAs) or short interfering RNAs (siRNAs), and represses the translation of mRNAs which are complementary to them. Lacks endonuclease activity and does not appear to cleave target mRNAs. Also required for transcriptional gene silencing (TGS) of promoter regions which are complementary to bound short antigene RNAs (agRNAs). From Homo sapiens (Human).
   5229..5246    -  promoter       T3 promoter (fragment): promoter for bacteriophage T3 RNA polymerase
   5264..5385    -  polyA_signal   SV40 poly(A) signal: SV40 polyadenylation signal
   5408..5476    -  CDS            large T antigen (fragment): large T antigen from SV40 (simian virus 40)
   5500..5567    +  CDS            lacZα (fragment): LacZα fragment of β-galactosidase; lacZ fragment
   5571..5999    +  rep_origin     f1 ori (sequence partly withheld): f1 bacteriophage origin of replication; arrow indicates direction of (+) strand synthesis
   6027..6078    -  misc_feature   bom (fragment): basis of mobility region from pBR322
   6143..6500    +  promoter       SV40 promoter: SV40 enhancer and early promoter
   6551..7342    +  CDS            neo: KKA2_KLEPN - Also known as kan, nptII. Experimental evidence at protein level: Swiss-Prot protein existence level 1. Resistance to kanamycin, neomycin, paromomycin, ribostamycin, butirosin and gentamicin B. From Klebsiella pneumoniae.
   7409..7457    +  polyA_signal   poly(A) signal: synthetic polyadenylation signal
   7477..7531    -  misc_feature   bom (fragment): basis of mobility region from pBR322
   7633..7668    -  CDS            rop (fragment): Rop protein, which maintains plasmids at low copy number; rop
   7763..7867    +  promoter       AmpR promoter: bla
   7868..8728    +  CDS            AmpR: β-lactamase; bla; confers resistance to ampicillin, carbenicillin, and related antibiotics
   8899..9487    +  rep_origin     ori: high-copy-number ColE1/pMB1/pBR322/pUC origin of replication
>Addgene plasmid #146083 | pCIneo-lambdaN-HA-HsAGO1_C | depositor full sequence | sequence record 288528 | Full Sequence
TCAATATTGGCCATTAGCCATATTATTCATTGGTTATATAGCATAAATCAATATTGGCTATTGGCCATTG
CATACGTTGTATCTATATCATAATATGTACATTTATATTGGCTCATGTCCAATATGACCGCCATGTTGGC
ATTGATTATTGACTAGTTATTAATAGTAATCAATTACGGGGTCATTAGTTCATAGCCCATATATGGAGTT
CCGCGTTACATAACTTACGGTAAATGGCCCGCCTGGCTGACCGCCCAACGACCCCCGCCCATTGACGTCA
ATAATGACGTATGTTCCCATAGTAACGCCAATAGGGACTTTCCATTGACGTCAATGGGTGGAGTATTTAC
GGTAAACTGCCCACTTGGCAGTACATCAAGTGTATCATATGCCAAGTCCGCCCCCTATTGACGTCAATGA
CGGTAAATGGCCCGCCTGGCATTATGCCCAGTACATGACCTTACGGGACTTTCCTACTTGGCAGTACATC
TACGTATTAGTCATCGCTATTACCATGGTGATGCGGTTTTGGCAGTACACCAATGGGCGTGGATAGCGGT
TTGACTCACGGGGATTTCCAAGTCTCCACCCCATTGACGTCAATGGGAGTTTGTTTTGGCACCAAAATCA
ACGGGACTTTCCAAAATGTCGTAACAACTGCGATCGCCCGCCCCGTTGACGCAAATGGGCGGTAGGCGTG
TACGGTGGGAGGTCTATATAAGCAGAGCTCGTTTAGTGAACCGTCAGATCACTAGAAGCTTTATTGCGGT
AGTTTATCACAGTTAAATTGCTAACGCAGTCAGTGCTTCTGACACAACAGTCTCGAACTTAAGCTGCAGT
GACTCTCTTAAGGTAGCCTTGCAGAAGTTGGTCGTGAGGCACTGGGCAGGTAAGTATCAAGGTTACAAGA
CAGGTTTAAGGAGACCAATAGAAACTGGGCTTGTCGAGACAGAGAAGACTCTTGCGTTTCTGATAGGCAC
CTATTGGTCTTACTGACATCCACTTTGCCTTTCTCTCCACAGGTGTCCACTCCCAGTTCAATTACAGCTC
TTAAGGCTAGAGTACTTAATACGACTCACTATAGGCTAGCCACCATGGACGCACAAACACGACGACGTGA
GCGTCGCGCTGAGAAACAAGCTCAATGGAAAGCTGCAAACCCACCGCTCGAGGCTGCCCAAGCTTACACC
ATGGCCTACCCATATGATGTTCCAGATTACGCTTCACTCGACGCGGATCCCGTCGAATTCATGGAAGCGG
GACCCTCGGGAGCAGCTGCGGGCGCTTACCTGCCCCCCCTGCAGCAGGTGTTCCAGGCACCTCGCCGGCC
TGGCATTGGCACTGTGGGGAAACCAATCAAGCTCCTGGCCAATTACTTTGAGGTGGACATCCCTAAGATC
GACGTGTACCACTACGAGGTGGACATCAAGCCGGATAAGTGTCCCCGTAGAGTCAACCGGGAAGTGGTGG
AATACATGGTCCAGCATTTCAAGCCTCAGATCTTTGGTGATCGCAAGCCTGTGTATGATGGAAAGAAGAA
CATTTACACTGTCACAGCACTGCCCATTGGCAACGAACGGGTCGACTTTGAGGTGACAATCCCTGGGGAA
GGGAAGGATCGAATCTTTAAGGTCTCCATCAAGTGGCTAGCCATTGTGAGCTGGCGAATGCTGCATGAGG
CCCTGGTCAGCGGCCAGATCCCTGTTCCCTTGGAGTCTGTGCAAGCCCTGGATGTGGCCATGAGGCACCT
GGCATCCATGAGGTACACCCCTGTGGGCCGCTCCTTCTTCTCACCGCCTGAGGGCTACTACCACCCGCTG
GGGGGTGGGCGCGAGGTCTGGTTCGGCTTTCACCAGTCTGTGCGCCCTGCCATGTGGAAGATGATGCTCA
ACATTGATGTCTCAGCCACTGCCTTTTATAAGGCACAGCCAGTGATTGAGTTCATGTGTGAGGTGCTGGA
CATCAGGAACATAGATGAGCAGCCCAAGCCCCTCACGGACTCTCAGCGCGTTCGCTTCACCAAGGAGATC
AAGGGCCTGAAGGTGGAAGTCACCCACTGTGGACAGATGAAGAGGAAGTACCGCGTGTGTAATGTTACCC
GTCGCCCTGCTAGCCATCAGACATTCCCCTTACAGCTGGAGAGTGGACAGACTGTGGAGTGCACAGTGGC
ACAGTATTTCAAGCAGAAATATAACCTTCAGCTCAAGTATCCCCATCTGCCCTGCCTACAAGTTGGCCAG
GAACAAAAGCATACCTACCTTCCCCTAGAGGTCTGTAACATTGTGGCTGGGCAGCGCTGTATTAAAAAGC
TGACCGACAACCAGACCTCGACCATGATAAAGGCCACAGCTAGATCCGCTCCAGACAGACAGGAGGAGAT
CAGTCGCCTGATGAAGAATGCCAGCTACAACTTAGATCCCTACATCCAGGAATTTGGGATCAAAGTGAAG
GATGACATGACGGAGGTGACAGGGCGAGTGCTGCCGGCGCCCATCTTGCAGTACGGCGGCCGGAACCGGG
CCATTGCCACACCCAATCAGGGTGTCTGGGACATGCGGGGGAAACAGTTCTACAATGGGATTGAGATCAA
AGTCTGGGCCATCGCCTGCTTCGCACCCCAAAAACAGTGTCGAGAAGAGGTGCTCAAGAACTTCACAGAC
CAGCTGCGGAAGATTTCCAAGGATGCGGGGATGCCTATCCAGGGTCAACCTTGTTTCTGCAAATATGCAC
AGGGGGCAGACAGCGTGGAGCCTATGTTCCGGCATCTCAAGAACACCTACTCAGGGCTGCAGCTCATTAT
TGTCATCCTGCCAGGGAAGACGCCGGTGTATGCTGAGGTGAAACGTGTCGGAGATACACTCTTGGGAATG
GCTACGCAGTGTGTGCAGGTGAAGAACGTGGTCAAGACCTCACCTCAGACTCTGTCCAACCTCTGCCTCA
AGATCAATGTCAAACTTGGTGGCATTAACAACATCCTAGTCCCACACCAGCGCTCTGCCGTTTTTCAACA
GCCAGTGATATTCCTGGGAGCAGATGTTACACACCCCCCAGCAGGGGATGGGAAAAAACCTTCTATCACA
GCAGTGGTAGGCAGTATGGATGCCCACCCCAGCCGATACTGTGCTACTGTGCGGGTACAGCGACCACGGC
AAGAGATCATTGAAGACTTGTCCTACATGGTGCGTGAGCTCCTCATCCAATTCTACAAGTCCACCCGTTT
CAAGCCTACCCGCATCATCTTCTACCGAGATGGGGTGCCTGAAGGCCAGCTACCCCAGATACTCCACTAT
GAGCTACTGGCCATTCGTGATGCCTGCATCAAACTGGAAAAGGACTACCAGCCTGGGATCACTTATATTG
TGGTGCAGAAACGCCATCACACCCGCCTTTTCTGTGCTGACAAGAATGAGCGAATTGGGAAGAGTGGTAA
CATCCCAGCTGGGACCACAGTGGACACCAACATCACCCACCCATTTGAGTTTGACTTCTATCTGTGCAGC
CACGCAGGCATCCAGGGCACCAGCCGACCATCCCATTACTATGTTCTTTGGGATGACAACCGTTTCACAG
CAGATGAGCTCCAGATCCTGACGTACCAGCTGTGCCACACTTACGTACGATGCACACGCTCTGTCTCTAT
CCCAGCACCTGCCTACTATGCCCGCCTGGTGGCTTTCCGGGCACGATACCACCTGGTGGACAAGGAGCAT
GACAGTGGAGAGGGGAGCCACATATCGGGGCAGAGCAATGGGCGGGACCCCCAGGCCCTGGCCAAAGCCG
TGCAGGTTCACCAGGATACTCTGCGCACCATGTACTTCGCTTGAAGGCAGAACGCTGTTACCTCACTGGA
TAGAAGAAAGCTTTCCAAGCCCCAGGAGCTGTGCCACCCAAATCCAGAGGAAGCAAGGAGGAGGGAGGTG
GGGTAGGGAGGAGTGTAGGATGCCTTGTTTCCTTCTATAGAGGTGGTGTAAGAGTGGGGAACAGGGCCAG
CAAGACAGACCACCAGCCAGAAATCTCTGATATCAACCTCATGTCCCCCACCCCTCACCCCATCTTGTCA
CATCTGGCCCTGACCCCACTGGACCAAAAGGGGCAGCACTGGTGCCCACCATACACACAGGTGTCTCATG
TGACTCACAGTGCTAAAGACTCATGCTTGACAGCTTGGTAAGGTCAACTCTGTAGCCCTGCAGACAAAAG
CTGGTTAGGTTTGGGTTTGATACTTTAGATGGGAAAGTGAGGGGCTTGAGAAAGTGGGTGGGAGGAGGGA
AGGATTTTTTAGGAGCCTTAATCAGAAAAGGACTAGATTTGTTTAAGAAGAAAAATGAAACCAGACCCAG
ATCAATATTTTAGGATACTAGATGTTTTAATGGGTTCAGAATCCAGTTTGTAGGAAGATTTTTTAATGGT
TTTGGTTGCTCCTCCCCCAGCTGCCACCCCCCACCTTACCCTTATTCCTCTCTGTCCACATTTTCTGCCC
CACCTTACTTCTCCTCCCTGACAGACATCCAGCCCCTAGTAATACTTAAGGCACTATGGCACTTAGCTTT
GAAGTGACACGACCCTGTCTTCCTTCCGCCCGCTGGTGGGTAACCAGTGCCTTCCCTGTAACGGTAATGC
TGCAGAACTGCAACCTTTTGTACCTTTCTTTGGGGAATGGGGTGGGGGTGGGAGAGGAGGTAGATGGGGA
AGAAATACCCCAGACCCAACAAACCTCCAGCCAGAAAGCCAGCTATTTTGCATTTGAAGGAATTGACTTC
CTCATTCATTGAGCTTTTTAAAAGATCACAACCTCAAGATGGTTAAAATCCATTGACATTTGCACTTTCA
AACATGACAAGTCTCGGAGCTGCTGAGATGACAGGCCCCTGGCCTTTCCACTTATGCCTCCTTTTCTCCT
TATTCCTCCTACCTCCCGCCCCGCCCAGGTCTGGAGTTACTTTCATAGCATTTTTCACTCTTGGCTTCTT
TTCTCCCTTGATGGTCAAGTCTCTTATGTTTCAATATTTCTTAACTGGGGTGTCTTATAACAAAAAACTC
TTAGGTCTAAAATGAGAAAAAAGAGAGAAAACAAAATGTTATTTTTATACCATAACTTGAGTGTATTGCC
AAAATTTGGAAATCCTTCCCATGCCTGATGAGTTTATATCCCAGAAACATTGAGCCATCAGAATGAAAAA
AAAAAAAAAAAGGCCACATGTGCTCGAGCTGCAGGTCGCGGCCGCTTCCCTTTAGTGAGGGTTAATGCTT
CGAGCAGACATGATAAGATACATTGATGAGTTTGGACAAACCACAACTAGAATGCAGTGAAAAAAATGCT
TTATTTGTGAAATTTGTGATGCTATTGCTTTATTTGTAACCATTATAAGCTGCAATAAACAAGTTAACAA
CAACAATTGCATTCATTTTATGTTTCAGGTTCAGGGGGAGATGTGGGAGGTTTTTTAAAGCAAGTAAAAC
CTCTACAAATGTGGTAAAATCCGATAAGGATCGATCCGGGCTGGCGTAATAGCGAAGAGGCCCGCACCGA
TCGCCCTTCCCAACAGTTGCGCAGCCTGAATGGCGAATGG
[124 nt withheld, positions 5571-5694]
C
[91 nt withheld, positions 5696-5786]
A
[49 nt withheld, positions 5788-5836]
CCTTTGACGTTGGAGTCCACGTTCTTT
[37 nt withheld, positions 5864-5900]
ACCCTATCTCGGTCTATTCTTTTGATTTATAAGGGATTTTGCCGATTTCGGCCTATTGGTTAAAAAATGA
GCTGATTTAACAAAAATTTAACGCGAATTTTAACAAAATATTAACGCTTACAATTTCCTGATGCGGTATT
TTCTCCTTACGCATCTGTGCGGTATTTCACACCGCATACGCGGATCTGCGCAGCACCATGGCCTGAAATA
ACCTCTGAAAGAGGAACTTGGTTAGGTACCTTCTGAGGCGGAAAGAACCAGCTGTGGAATGTGTGTCAGT
TAGGGTGTGGAAAGTCCCCAGGCTCCCCAGCAGGCAGAAGTATGCAAAGCATGCATCTCAATTAGTCAGC
AACCAGGTGTGGAAAGTCCCCAGGCTCCCCAGCAGGCAGAAGTATGCAAAGCATGCATCTCAATTAGTCA
GCAACCATAGTCCCGCCCCTAACTCCGCCCATCCCGCCCCTAACTCCGCCCAGTTCCGCCCATTCTCCGC
CCCATGGCTGACTAATTTTTTTTATTTATGCAGAGGCCGAGGCCGCCTCGGCCTCTGAGCTATTCCAGAA
GTAGTGAGGAGGCTTTTTTGGAGGCCTAGGCTTTTGCAAAAAGCTTGATTCTTCTGACACAACAGTCTCG
AACTTAAGGCTAGAGCCACCATGATTGAACAAGATGGATTGCACGCAGGTTCTCCGGCCGCTTGGGTGGA
GAGGCTATTCGGCTATGACTGGGCACAACAGACAATCGGCTGCTCTGATGCCGCCGTGTTCCGGCTGTCA
GCGCAGGGGCGCCCGGTTCTTTTTGTCAAGACCGACCTGTCCGGTGCCCTGAATGAACTGCAGGACGAGG
CAGCGCGGCTATCGTGGCTGGCCACGACGGGCGTTCCTTGCGCAGCTGTGCTCGACGTTGTCACTGAAGC
GGGAAGGGACTGGCTGCTATTGGGCGAAGTGCCGGGGCAGGATCTCCTGTCATCTCACCTTGCTCCTGCC
GAGAAAGTATCCATCATGGCTGATGCAATGCGGCGGCTGCATACGCTTGATCCGGCTACCTGCCCATTCG
ACCACCAAGCGAAACATCGCATCGAGCGAGCACGTACTCGGATGGAAGCCGGTCTTGTCGATCAGGATGA
TCTGGACGAAGAGCATCAGGGGCTCGCGCCAGCCGAACTGTTCGCCAGGCTCAAGGCGCGCATGCCCGAC
GGCGAGGATCTCGTCGTGACCCATGGCGATGCCTGCTTGCCGAATATCATGGTGGAAAATGGCCGCTTTT
CTGGATTCATCGACTGTGGCCGGCTGGGTGTGGCGGACCGCTATCAGGACATAGCGTTGGCTACCCGTGA
TATTGCTGAAGAGCTTGGCGGCGAATGGGCTGACCGCTTCCTCGTGCTTTACGGTATCGCCGCTCCCGAT
TCGCAGCGCATCGCCTTCTATCGCCTTCTTGACGAGTTCTTCTGAGCGGGACTCTGGGGTTCGAAATGAC
CGACCAAGCGACGCCCAACCTGCCATCACGATGGCCGCAATAAAATATCTTTATTTTCATTACATCTGTG
TGTTGGTTTTTTGTGTGAATCGATAGCGATAAGGATCCGCGTATGGTGCACTCTCAGTACAATCTGCTCT
GATGCCGCATAGTTAAGCCAGCCCCGACACCCGCCAACACCCGCTGACGCGCCCTGACGGGCTTGTCTGC
TCCCGGCATCCGCTTACAGACAAGCTGTGACCGTCTCCGGGAGCTGCATGTGTCAGAGGTTTTCACCGTC
ATCACCGAAACGCGCGAGACGAAAGGGCCTCGTGATACGCCTATTTTTATAGGTTAATGTCATGATAATA
ATGGTTTCTTAGACGTCAGGTGGCACTTTTCGGGGAAATGTGCGCGGAACCCCTATTTGTTTATTTTTCT
AAATACATTCAAATATGTATCCGCTCATGAGACAATAACCCTGATAAATGCTTCAATAATATTGAAAAAG
GAAGAGTATGAGTATTCAACATTTCCGTGTCGCCCTTATTCCCTTTTTTGCGGCATTTTGCCTTCCTGTT
TTTGCTCACCCAGAAACGCTGGTGAAAGTAAAAGATGCTGAAGATCAGTTGGGTGCACGAGTGGGTTACA
TCGAACTGGATCTCAACAGCGGTAAGATCCTTGAGAGTTTTCGCCCCGAAGAACGTTTTCCAATGATGAG
CACTTTTAAAGTTCTGCTATGTGGCGCGGTATTATCCCGTATTGACGCCGGGCAAGAGCAACTCGGTCGC
CGCATACACTATTCTCAGAATGACTTGGTTGAGTACTCACCAGTCACAGAAAAGCATCTTACGGATGGCA
TGACAGTAAGAGAATTATGCAGTGCTGCCATAACCATGAGTGATAACACTGCGGCCAACTTACTTCTGAC
AACGATCGGAGGACCGAAGGAGCTAACCGCTTTTTTGCACAACATGGGGGATCATGTAACTCGCCTTGAT
CGTTGGGAACCGGAGCTGAATGAAGCCATACCAAACGACGAGCGTGACACCACGATGCCTGTAGCAATGG
CAACAACGTTGCGCAAACTATTAACTGGCGAACTACTTACTCTAGCTTCCCGGCAACAATTAATAGACTG
GATGGAGGCGGATAAAGTTGCAGGACCACTTCTGCGCTCGGCCCTTCCGGCTGGCTGGTTTATTGCTGAT
AAATCTGGAGCCGGTGAGCGTGGGTCTCGCGGTATCATTGCAGCACTGGGGCCAGATGGTAAGCCCTCCC
GTATCGTAGTTATCTACACGACGGGGAGTCAGGCAACTATGGATGAACGAAATAGACAGATCGCTGAGAT
AGGTGCCTCACTGATTAAGCATTGGTAACTGTCAGACCAAGTTTACTCATATATACTTTAGATTGATTTA
AAACTTCATTTTTAATTTAAAAGGATCTAGGTGAAGATCCTTTTTGATAATCTCATGACCAAAATCCCTT
AACGTGAGTTTTCGTTCCACTGAGCGTCAGACCCCGTAGAAAAGATCAAAGGATCTTCTTGAGATCCTTT
TTTTCTGCGCGTAATCTGCTGCTTGCAAACAAAAAAACCACCGCTACCAGCGGTGGTTTGTTTGCCGGAT
CAAGAGCTACCAACTCTTTTTCCGAAGGTAACTGGCTTCAGCAGAGCGCAGATACCAAATACTGTTCTTC
TAGTGTAGCCGTAGTTAGGCCACCACTTCAAGAACTCTGTAGCACCGCCTACATACCTCGCTCTGCTAAT
CCTGTTACCAGTGGCTGCTGCCAGTGGCGATAAGTCGTGTCTTACCGGGTTGGACTCAAGACGATAGTTA
CCGGATAAGGCGCAGCGGTCGGGCTGAACGGGGGGTTCGTGCACACAGCCCAGCTTGGAGCGAACGACCT
ACACCGAACTGAGATACCTACAGCGTGAGCTATGAGAAAGCGCCACGCTTCCCGAAGGGAGAAAGGCGGA
CAGGTATCCGGTAAGCGGCAGGGTCGGAACAGGAGAGCGCACGAGGGAGCTTCCAGGGGGAAACGCCTGG
TATCTTTATAGTCCTGTCGGGTTTCGCCACCTCTGACTTGAGCGTCGATTTTTGTGATGCTCGTCAGGGG
GGCGGAGCCTATGGAAAAACGCCAGCAACGCGGCCTTTTTACGGTTCCTGGCCTTTTGCTGGCCTTTTGC
TCACATGGCTCGACAGATCT
